Addgene plasmid #183311: CROP_C9_Puro_MTOR
Purpose: All-in-One CRISPRko system with a guide RNA that targets MTOR gene
Depositing lab: Prashant Mali. Depositing organization: University of California, San Diego (UCSD). Publication: Integrated genome and tissue engineering enables screening of cancer vulnerabilities in physiologically relevant perfusable ex vivo cultures. Hu M, Lei XY, Larson JD, McAlonis M, Ford K, McDonald D, Mach K, Rusert JM, Wechsler-Reya RJ, Mali P. Biomaterials. 2022 Jan;280:121276. doi: 10.1016/j.biomaterials.2021.121276. Epub 2021 Dec 2. PubMed 34890975.
Backbone
  Vector backbone: CROPseq
  Vector type: Lentiviral
Growth in bacteria
  Bacterial resistance: Ampicillin, 100 μg/mL
  Growth temperature: 37°C
  Growth strain: NEB Stable
  Copy number: High Copy
Gene/Insert
  Gene/Insert name: MTOR
  gRNA/shRNA sequence: AATAGGGTGAATGATCCGGG
  Species: Synthetic
  Cloning method: Gibson Cloning
Terms and licenses: Academic/Nonprofit Terms; Industry Terms: Not Available to Industry
How to cite: CROP_C9_Puro_MTOR was a gift from Prashant Mali (Addgene plasmid # 183311 ; http://n2t.net/addgene:183311 ; RRID:Addgene_183311)
