[The description below was written by a language model from this plasmid's Addgene catalogue record and pLannotate feature annotations shown in this document.]
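Description:
CROP_C9_Puro_MTOR is an 11.7 kb all-in-one lentiviral CRISPR knockout plasmid built on the CROPseq backbone, carrying both Cas9 and a single guide RNA directed against the MTOR gene. It is propagated in E. coli as a high-copy plasmid through a ColE1/pUC-type origin with ampicillin selection (AmpR), and also carries an f1 origin, an SV40 origin and remnants of a lac/lacZα cloning region from the parental vector. The viral portion has a third-generation layout. An RSV promoter drives a truncated HIV-1 5' LTR, followed by the Ψ packaging signal with a gag fragment, the Rev response element for Rev-dependent export of the genomic RNA, and the cPPT/CTS element. An SV40 poly(A) signal lies downstream of the 3' LTR.

Within the provirus, an EF-1α core promoter drives Streptococcus pyogenes Cas9, followed by a puromycin N-acetyltransferase coding sequence and a WPRE that enhances transcript expression. The table does not annotate the roughly 140 nt linking Cas9 to PuroR, so how the two are co-expressed is not stated in the record. The human U6 promoter, the guide and the S. pyogenes gRNA scaffold sit just upstream of the annotated 3' LTR segment. This is the characteristic CROPseq arrangement, in which the guide cassette lies in the 3' LTR region, so it is copied to the 5' end during reverse transcription and is also included in the polyadenylated Pol II transcript, allowing guide identity to be read from mRNA. Transduced mammalian cells can be selected with puromycin. The construct is intended for Cas9-mediated disruption of MTOR, and the associated publication concerns screening of cancer vulnerabilities in perfusable ex vivo tissue cultures.
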