Features (pLannotate 1.2.2; 30 found; start..end, strand, type, name):
     44..62      +  promoter       T3 promoter: promoter for bacteriophage T3 RNA polymerase
     90..316     +  promoter       RSV promoter: Rous sarcoma virus enhancer/promoter
    317..497     +  LTR            5' LTR (truncated): truncated 5' long terminal repeat (LTR) from HIV-1
    544..669     +  misc_feature   HIV-1 Ψ: packaging signal of human immunodeficiency virus type 1
    653..1016    +  CDS            HIV-1 gag (fragment): gag protein from human immunodeficiency virus 1; gag
   1162..1395    +  misc_feature   RRE: The Rev response element (RRE) of HIV-1 allows for Rev-dependent mRNA export from the nucleus to the cytoplasm.
   1805..1922    +  misc_feature   cPPT/CTS: central polypurine tract and central termination sequence of HIV-1
   1988..2054    +  CDS            small t antigen (fragment): SV40 (simian virus 40) small t antigen
   2068..2085    +  CDS            small t antigen (fragment): SV40 (simian virus 40) small t antigen
   2111..2322    +  promoter       EF-1α core promoter: core promoter for human elongation factor EF-1α
   2347..6450    +  CDS            Cas9: Cas9 (Csn1) endonuclease from the Streptococcus pyogenes Type II CRISPR/Cas system generates RNA-guided double strand breaks in DNA
   6589..7188    +  CDS            PuroR (fragment): puromycin N-acetyltransferase; pac from Streptomyces; confers resistance to puromycin
   7204..7792    +  misc_feature   WPRE: woodchuck hepatitis virus posttranscriptional regulatory element
   7788..7898    +  CDS            nef (fragment): NEF_HV1LA - Experimental evidence at protein level: Swiss-Prot protein existence level 1. Extracellular Nef protein targets CD4(+) T-lymphocytes for apoptosis by interacting with CXCR4 surface receptors. From Human immunodeficiency virus type 1 group M subtype B (isolate Lai) (HIV-1).
   7918..7944    +  CDS            Rev (fragment): human immunodeficiency virus 1 (HIV-1) Rev protein; rev; enhances nuclear export of unspliced and incompletely spliced viral mRNAs
   7948..8188    +  promoter       U6 promoter: RNA polymerase III promoter for human U6 snRNA
   8218..8293    +  misc_RNA       gRNA scaffold: guide RNA scaffold for the Streptococcus pyogenes CRISPR/Cas9 system
   8346..8526    +  LTR            5' LTR (truncated): truncated 5' long terminal repeat (LTR) from HIV-1
   8604..8725    +  polyA_signal   SV40 poly(A) signal: SV40 polyadenylation signal
   8765..8900    +  rep_origin     SV40 ori: SV40 origin of replication
   8921..8939    -  promoter       T7 promoter: promoter for bacteriophage T7 RNA polymerase
   8947..9102    +  CDS            lacZα (fragment): LacZα fragment of β-galactosidase; lacZ fragment
   9107..9535    +  rep_origin     f1 ori (sequence partly withheld): f1 bacteriophage origin of replication; arrow indicates direction of (+) strand synthesis
   9588..9692    +  promoter       AmpR promoter: bla
   9693..10553   +  CDS            AmpR: β-lactamase; bla; confers resistance to ampicillin, carbenicillin, and related antibiotics
  10724..11312   +  rep_origin     ori: high-copy-number ColE1/pMB1/pBR322/pUC origin of replication
  11495..11587   +  CDS            lacI (fragment): lac repressor; lacI; The lac repressor binds to the lac operator to inhibit transcription in E. coli. This inhibition can be relieved by adding lactose or isopropyl-β-D-thiogalactopyranoside (IPTG).
  11600..11621   +  protein_bind   CAP binding site: CAP binding activates transcription in the presence of cAMP. E. coli catabolite activator protein
  11636..11666   +  promoter       lac promoter: promoter for the E. coli lac operon
  11670..1       +  protein_bind   lac operator (fragment) (across the origin): The lac repressor binds to the lac operator to inhibit transcription in E. coli. This inhibition can be relieved by adding lactose or isopropyl-β-D-thiogalactopyranoside (IPTG). lac repressor encoded by lacI
>Addgene plasmid #183311 | CROP_C9_Puro_MTOR | addgene full sequence | sequence record 367170 | Addgene NGS Result
TTCACACAGGAAACAGCTATGACCATGATTACGCCAAGCGCGCAATTAACCCTCACTAAAGGGAACAAAA
GCTGGAGCTGCAAGCTTAATGTAGTCTTATGCAATACTCTTGTAGTCTTGCAACATGGTAACGATGAGTT
AGCAACATGCCTTACAAGGAGAGAAAAAGCACCGTGCATGCCGATTGGTGGAAGTAAGGTGGTACGATCG
TGCCTTATTAGGAAGGCAACAGACGGGTCTGACATGGATTGGACGAACCACTGAATTGCCGCATTGCAGA
GATATTGTATTTAAGTGCCTAGCTCGATACATAAACGGGTCTCTCTGGTTAGACCAGATCTGAGCCTGGG
AGCTCTCTGGCTAACTAGGGAACCCACTGCTTAAGCCTCAATAAAGCTTGCCTTGAGTGCTTCAAGTAGT
GTGTGCCCGTCTGTTGTGTGACTCTGGTAACTAGAGATCCCTCAGACCCTTTTAGTCAGTGTGGAAAATC
TCTAGCAGTGGCGCCCGAACAGGGACTTGAAAGCGAAAGGGAAACCAGAGGAGCTCTCTCGACGCAGGAC
TCGGCTTGCTGAAGCGCGCACGGCAAGAGGCGAGGGGCGGCGACTGGTGAGTACGCCAAAAATTTTGACT
AGCGGAGGCTAGAAGGAGAGAGATGGGTGCGAGAGCGTCAGTATTAAGCGGGGGAGAATTAGATCGCGAT
GGGAAAAAATTCGGTTAAGGCCAGGGGGAAAGAAAAAATATAAATTAAAACATATAGTATGGGCAAGCAG
GGAGCTAGAACGATTCGCAGTTAATCCTGGCCTGTTAGAAACATCAGAAGGCTGTAGACAAATACTGGGA
CAGCTACAACCATCCCTTCAGACAGGATCAGAAGAACTTAGATCATTATATAATACAGTAGCAACCCTCT
ATTGTGTGCATCAAAGGATAGAGATAAAAGACACCAAGGAAGCTTTAGACAAGATAGAGGAAGAGCAAAA
CAAAAGTAAGACCACCGCACAGCAAGCGGCCGCTGATCTTCAGACCTGGAGGAGGAGATATGAGGGACAA
TTGGAGAAGTGAATTATATAAATATAAAGTAGTAAAAATTGAACCATTAGGAGTAGCACCCACCAAGGCA
AAGAGAAGAGTGGTGCAGAGAGAAAAAAGAGCAGTGGGAATAGGAGCTTTGTTCCTTGGGTTCTTGGGAG
CAGCAGGAAGCACTATGGGCGCAGCGTCAATGACGCTGACGGTACAGGCCAGACAATTATTGTCTGGTAT
AGTGCAGCAGCAGAACAATTTGCTGAGGGCTATTGAGGCGCAACAGCATCTGTTGCAACTCACAGTCTGG
GGCATCAAGCAGCTCCAGGCAAGAATCCTGGCTGTGGAAAGATACCTAAAGGATCAACAGCTCCTGGGGA
TTTGGGGTTGCTCTGGAAAACTCATTTGCACCACTGCTGTGCCTTGGAATGCTAGTTGGAGTAATAAATC
TCTGGAACAGATTTGGAATCACACGACCTGGATGGAGTGGGACAGAGAAATTAACAATTACACAAGCTTA
ATACACTCCTTAATTGAAGAATCGCAAAACCAGCAAGAAAAGAATGAACAAGAATTATTGGAATTAGATA
AATGGGCAAGTTTGTGGAATTGGTTTAACATAACAAATTGGCTGTGGTATATAAAATTATTCATAATGAT
AGTAGGAGGCTTGGTAGGTTTAAGAATAGTTTTTGCTGTACTTTCTATAGTGAATAGAGTTAGGCAGGGA
TATTCACCATTATCGTTTCAGAATCTTGAGACAAATGGCAGTATTCATCCACAATTTTAAAAGAAAAGGG
GGGATTGGGGGGTACAGTGCAGGGGAAAGAATAGTAGACATAATAGCAACAGACATACAAACTAAAGAAT
TACAAAAACAAATTACAAAAATTCAAAATTTTCGGGTTTATTACAGGGACAGCAGAGATCCACTTTGGCG
CCGGCTCGAGGGGGCCCGGGTGCAAAGATGGATAAAGTTTTAAACAGAGAGGAATCTTTGCAGCTAATGG
ACCTTCTAGGTCTTGAAAGGAGTGGGAATTGGCTCCGTAGGTCTTGAAAGGAGTGGGAATTGGCTCCGGT
GCCCGTCAGTGGGCAGAGCGCACATCGCCCACAGTCCCCGAGAAGTTGGGGGGAGGGGTCGGCAATTGAT
CCGGTGCCTAGAGAAGGTGGCGCGGGGTAAACTGGGAAAGTGATGTCGTGTACTGGCTCCGCCTTTTTCC
CGAGGGTGGGGGAGAACCGTATATAAGTGCAGTAGTCGCCGTGAACGTTCTTTTTCGCAACGGGTTTGCC
GCCAGAACACAGGACCGGTTCTAGAGCGCTGCCACCATGGACAAGAAGTACAGCATCGGCCTGGACATCG
GCACCAACTCTGTGGGCTGGGCCGTGATCACCGACGAGTACAAGGTGCCCAGCAAGAAATTCAAGGTGCT
GGGCAACACCGACCGGCACAGCATCAAGAAGAACCTGATCGGAGCCCTGCTGTTCGACAGCGGCGAAACA
GCCGAGGCCACCCGGCTGAAGAGAACCGCCAGAAGAAGATACACCAGACGGAAGAACCGGATCTGCTATC
TGCAAGAGATCTTCAGCAACGAGATGGCCAAGGTGGACGACAGCTTCTTCCACAGACTGGAAGAGTCCTT
CCTGGTGGAAGAGGATAAGAAGCACGAGCGGCACCCCATCTTCGGCAACATCGTGGACGAGGTGGCCTAC
CACGAGAAGTACCCCACCATCTACCACCTGAGAAAGAAACTGGTGGACAGCACCGACAAGGCCGACCTGC
GGCTGATCTATCTGGCCCTGGCCCACATGATCAAGTTCCGGGGCCACTTCCTGATCGAGGGCGACCTGAA
CCCCGACAACAGCGACGTGGACAAGCTGTTCATCCAGCTGGTGCAGACCTACAACCAGCTGTTCGAGGAA
AACCCCATCAACGCCAGCGGCGTGGACGCCAAGGCCATCCTGTCTGCCAGACTGAGCAAGAGCAGACGGC
TGGAAAATCTGATCGCCCAGCTGCCCGGCGAGAAGAAGAATGGCCTGTTCGGAAACCTGATTGCCCTGAG
CCTGGGCCTGACCCCCAACTTCAAGAGCAACTTCGACCTGGCCGAGGATGCCAAACTGCAGCTGAGCAAG
GACACCTACGACGACGACCTGGACAACCTGCTGGCCCAGATCGGCGACCAGTACGCCGACCTGTTTCTGG
CCGCCAAGAACCTGTCCGACGCCATCCTGCTGAGCGACATCCTGAGAGTGAACACCGAGATCACCAAGGC
CCCCCTGAGCGCCTCTATGATCAAGAGATACGACGAGCACCACCAGGACCTGACCCTGCTGAAAGCTCTC
GTGCGGCAGCAGCTGCCTGAGAAGTACAAAGAGATTTTCTTCGACCAGAGCAAGAACGGCTACGCCGGCT
ACATTGACGGCGGAGCCAGCCAGGAAGAGTTCTACAAGTTCATCAAGCCCATCCTGGAAAAGATGGACGG
CACCGAGGAACTGCTCGTGAAGCTGAACAGAGAGGACCTGCTGCGGAAGCAGCGGACCTTCGACAACGGC
AGCATCCCCCACCAGATCCACCTGGGAGAGCTGCACGCCATTCTGCGGCGGCAGGAAGATTTTTACCCAT
TCCTGAAGGACAACCGGGAAAAGATCGAGAAGATCCTGACCTTCCGCATCCCCTACTACGTGGGCCCTCT
GGCCAGGGGAAACAGCAGATTCGCCTGGATGACCAGAAAGAGCGAGGAAACCATCACCCCCTGGAACTTC
GAGGAAGTGGTGGACAAGGGCGCTTCCGCCCAGAGCTTCATCGAGCGGATGACCAACTTCGATAAGAACC
TGCCCAACGAGAAGGTGCTGCCCAAGCACAGCCTGCTGTACGAGTACTTCACCGTGTATAACGAGCTGAC
CAAAGTGAAATACGTGACCGAGGGAATGAGAAAGCCCGCCTTCCTGAGCGGCGAGCAGAAAAAGGCCATC
GTGGACCTGCTGTTCAAGACCAACCGGAAAGTGACCGTGAAGCAGCTGAAAGAGGACTACTTCAAGAAAA
TCGAGTGCTTCGACTCCGTGGAAATCTCCGGCGTGGAAGATCGGTTCAACGCCTCCCTGGGCACATACCA
CGATCTGCTGAAAATTATCAAGGACAAGGACTTCCTGGACAATGAGGAAAACGAGGACATTCTGGAAGAT
ATCGTGCTGACCCTGACACTGTTTGAGGACAGAGAGATGATCGAGGAACGGCTGAAAACCTATGCCCACC
TGTTCGACGACAAAGTGATGAAGCAGCTGAAGCGGCGGAGATACACCGGCTGGGGCAGGCTGAGCCGGAA
GCTGATCAACGGCATCCGGGACAAGCAGTCCGGCAAGACAATCCTGGATTTCCTGAAGTCCGACGGCTTC
GCCAACAGAAACTTCATGCAGCTGATCCACGACGACAGCCTGACCTTTAAAGAGGACATCCAGAAAGCCC
AGGTGTCCGGCCAGGGCGATAGCCTGCACGAGCACATTGCCAATCTGGCCGGCAGCCCCGCCATTAAGAA
GGGCATCCTGCAGACAGTGAAGGTGGTGGACGAGCTCGTGAAAGTGATGGGCCGGCACAAGCCCGAGAAC
ATCGTGATCGAAATGGCCAGAGAGAACCAGACCACCCAGAAGGGACAGAAGAACAGCCGCGAGAGAATGA
AGCGGATCGAAGAGGGCATCAAAGAGCTGGGCAGCCAGATCCTGAAAGAACACCCCGTGGAAAACACCCA
GCTGCAGAACGAGAAGCTGTACCTGTACTACCTGCAGAATGGGCGGGATATGTACGTGGACCAGGAACTG
GACATCAACCGGCTGTCCGACTACGATGTGGACCATATCGTGCCTCAGAGCTTTCTGAAGGACGACTCCA
TCGACAACAAGGTGCTGACCAGAAGCGACAAGAACCGGGGCAAGAGCGACAACGTGCCCTCCGAAGAGGT
CGTGAAGAAGATGAAGAACTACTGGCGGCAGCTGCTGAACGCCAAGCTGATTACCCAGAGAAAGTTCGAC
AATCTGACCAAGGCCGAGAGAGGCGGCCTGAGCGAACTGGATAAGGCCGGCTTCATCAAGAGACAGCTGG
TGGAAACCCGGCAGATCACAAAGCACGTGGCACAGATCCTGGACTCCCGGATGAACACTAAGTACGACGA
GAATGACAAGCTGATCCGGGAAGTGAAAGTGATCACCCTGAAGTCCAAGCTGGTGTCCGATTTCCGGAAG
GATTTCCAGTTTTACAAAGTGCGCGAGATCAACAACTACCACCACGCCCACGACGCCTACCTGAACGCCG
TCGTGGGAACCGCCCTGATCAAAAAGTACCCTAAGCTGGAAAGCGAGTTCGTGTACGGCGACTACAAGGT
GTACGACGTGCGGAAGATGATCGCCAAGAGCGAGCAGGAAATCGGCAAGGCTACCGCCAAGTACTTCTTC
TACAGCAACATCATGAACTTTTTCAAGACCGAGATTACCCTGGCCAACGGCGAGATCCGGAAGCGGCCTC
TGATCGAGACAAACGGCGAAACCGGGGAGATCGTGTGGGATAAGGGCCGGGATTTTGCCACCGTGCGGAA
AGTGCTGAGCATGCCCCAAGTGAATATCGTGAAAAAGACCGAGGTGCAGACAGGCGGCTTCAGCAAAGAG
TCTATCCTGCCCAAGAGGAACAGCGATAAGCTGATCGCCAGAAAGAAGGACTGGGACCCTAAGAAGTACG
GCGGCTTCGACAGCCCCACCGTGGCCTATTCTGTGCTGGTGGTGGCCAAAGTGGAAAAGGGCAAGTCCAA
GAAACTGAAGAGTGTGAAAGAGCTGCTGGGGATCACCATCATGGAAAGAAGCAGCTTCGAGAAGAATCCC
ATCGACTTTCTGGAAGCCAAGGGCTACAAAGAAGTGAAAAAGGACCTGATCATCAAGCTGCCTAAGTACT
CCCTGTTCGAGCTGGAAAACGGCCGGAAGAGAATGCTGGCCTCTGCCGGCGAACTGCAGAAGGGAAACGA
ACTGGCCCTGCCCTCCAAATATGTGAACTTCCTGTACCTGGCCAGCCACTATGAGAAGCTGAAGGGCTCC
CCCGAGGATAATGAGCAGAAACAGCTGTTTGTGGAACAGCACAAGCACTACCTGGACGAGATCATCGAGC
AGATCAGCGAGTTCTCCAAGAGAGTGATCCTGGCCGACGCTAATCTGGACAAAGTGCTGTCCGCCTACAA
CAAGCACCGGGATAAGCCCATCAGAGAGCAGGCCGAGAATATCATCCACCTGTTTACCCTGACCAATCTG
GGAGCCCCTGCCGCCTTCAAGTACTTTGACACCACCATCGACCGGAAGAGGTACACCAGCACCAAAGAGG
TGCTGGACGCCACCCTGATCCACCAGAGCATCACCGGCCTGTACGAGACACGGATCGACCTGTCTCAGCT
GGGAGGCGACAAGCGACCTGCCGCCACAAAGAAGGCTGGACAGGCTAAGAAGAAGAAAGATTACAAAGAC
GATGACGATAAGGGATCCGGCGCAACAAACTTCTCTCTGCTGAAACAAGCCGGAGATGTCGAAGAGAATC
CTGGACCGATGACCGAGTACAAGCCCACGGTGCGCCTCGCCACCCGCGACGACGTCCCCAGGGCCGTACG
CACCCTCGCCGCCGCGTTCGCCGACTACCCCGCCACGCGCCACACCGTCGATCCGGACCGCCACATCGAG
CGGGTCACCGAGCTGCAAGAACTCTTCCTCACGCGCGTCGGGCTCGACATCGGCAAGGTGTGGGTCGCGG
ACGACGGCGCCGCCGTGGCGGTCTGGACCACGCCGGAGAGCGTCGAAGCGGGGGCGGTGTTCGCCGAGAT
CGGCCCGCGCATGGCCGAGTTGAGCGGTTCCCGGCTGGCCGCGCAGCAACAGATGGAAGGCCTCCTGGCG
CCGCACCGGCCCAAGGAGCCCGCGTGGTTCCTGGCCACCGTCGGAGTCTCGCCCGACCACCAGGGCAAGG
GTCTGGGCAGCGCCGTCGTGCTCCCCGGAGTGGAGGCGGCCGAGCGCGCCGGGGTGCCCGCCTTCCTGGA
GACCTCCGCGCCCCGCAACCTCCCCTTCTACGAGCGGCTCGGCTTCACCGTCACCGCCGACGTCGAGGTG
CCCGAAGGACCGCGCACCTGGTGCATGACCCGCAAGCCCGGTGCCTGAACGCGTTAAGTCGACAATCAAC
CTCTGGATTACAAAATTTGTGAAAGATTGACTGGTATTCTTAACTATGTTGCTCCTTTTACGCTATGTGG
ATACGCTGCTTTAATGCCTTTGTATCATGCTATTGCTTCCCGTATGGCTTTCATTTTCTCCTCCTTGTAT
AAATCCTGGTTGCTGTCTCTTTATGAGGAGTTGTGGCCCGTTGTCAGGCAACGTGGCGTGGTGTGCACTG
TGTTTGCTGACGCAACCCCCACTGGTTGGGGCATTGCCACCACCTGTCAGCTCCTTTCCGGGACTTTCGC
TTTCCCCCTCCCTATTGCCACGGCGGAACTCATCGCCGCCTGCCTTGCCCGCTGCTGGACAGGGGCTCGG
CTGTTGGGCACTGACAATTCCGTGGTGTTGTCGGGGAAATCATCGTCCTTTCCTTGGCTGCTCGCCTGTG
TTGCCACCTGGATTCTGCGCGGGACGTCCTTCTGCTACGTCCCTTCGGCCCTCAATCCAGCGGACCTTCC
TTCCCGCGGCCTGCTGCCGGCTCTGCGGCCTCTTCCGCGTCTTCGCCTTCGCCCTCAGACGAGTCGGATC
TCCCTTTGGGCCGCCTCCCCGCGTCGACTTTAAGACCAATGACTTACAAGGCAGCTGTAGATCTTAGCCA
CTTTTTAAAAGAAAAGGGGGGACTGGAAGGGCTAATTCACTCCCAACGAAGACAAGATTTCACCATTATC
GTTTCAGACCCACCTCCCAACCCCGAGGGGACCCAGAGAGGGCCTATTTCCCATGATTCCTTCATATTTG
CATATACGATACAAGGCTGTTAGAGAGATAATTAGAATTAATTTGACTGTAAACACAAAGATATTAGTAC
AAAATACGTGACGTAGAAAGTAATAATTTCTTGGGTAGTTTGCAGTTTTAAAATTATGTTTTAAAATGGA
CTATCATATGCTTACCGTAACTTGAAAGTATTTCGATTTCTTGGCTGTATATATCTTGTGGAAAGGACGA
AACACCGAATAGGGTGAATGATCCGGGGTTTTAGAGCTAGAAATAGCAAGTTAAAATAAGGCTAGTCCGT
TATCAACTTGAAAAAGTGGCACCGAGTCGGTGCTTTTTTAAGCTTGGCGTAACTAGATCTTGAGACACTG
CTTTTTGCTTGTACTGGGTCTCTCTGGTTAGACCAGATCTGAGCCTGGGAGCTCTCTGGCTAACTAGGGA
ACCCACTGCTTAAGCCTCAATAAAGCTTGCCTTGAGTGCTTCAAGTAGTGTGTGCCCGTCTGTTGTGTGA
CTCTGGTAACTAGAGATCCCTCAGACCCTTTTAGTCAGTGTGGAAAATCTCTAGCAGTACGTATAGTAGT
TCATGTCATCTTATTATTCAGTATTTATAACTTGCAAAGAAATGAATATCAGAGAGTGAGAGGAACTTGT
TTATTGCAGCTTATAATGGTTACAAATAAAGCAATAGCATCACAAATTTCACAAATAAAGCATTTTTTTC
ACTGCATTCTAGTTGTGGTTTGTCCAAACTCATCAATGTATCTTATCATGTCTGGCTCTAGCTATCCCGC
CCCTAACTCCGCCCATCCCGCCCCTAACTCCGCCCAGTTCCGCCCATTCTCCGCCCCATGGCTGACTAAT
TTTTTTTATTTATGCAGAGGCCGAGGCCGCCTCGGCCTCTGAGCTATTCCAGAAGTAGTGAGGAGGCTTT
TTTGGAGGCCTAGGGACGTACCCAATTCGCCCTATAGTGAGTCGTATTACGCGCGCTCACTGGCCGTCGT
TTTACAACGTCGTGACTGGGAAAACCCTGGCGTTACCCAACTTAATCGCCTTGCAGCACATCCCCCTTTC
GCCAGCTGGCGTAATAGCGAAGAGGCCCGCACCGATCGCCCTTCCCAACAGTTGCGCAGCCTGAATGGCG
AATGGG
[124 nt withheld, positions 9107-9230]
C
[91 nt withheld, positions 9232-9322]
A
[49 nt withheld, positions 9324-9372]
CCTTTGACGTTGGAGTCCACGTTCTTT
[37 nt withheld, positions 9400-9436]
ACCCTATCTCGGTCTATTCTTTTGATTTATAAGGGATTTTGCCGATTTCGGCCTATTGGTTAAAAAATGA
GCTGATTTAACAAAAATTTAACGCGAATTTTAACAAAATATTAACGCTTACAATTTAGGTGGCACTTTTC
GGGGAAATGTGCGCGGAACCCCTATTTGTTTATTTTTCTAAATACATTCAAATATGTATCCGCTCATGAG
ACAATAACCCTGATAAATGCTTCAATAATATTGAAAAAGGAAGAGTATGAGTATTCAACATTTCCGTGTC
GCCCTTATTCCCTTTTTTGCGGCATTTTGCCTTCCTGTTTTTGCTCACCCAGAAACGCTGGTGAAAGTAA
AAGATGCTGAAGATCAGTTGGGTGCACGAGTGGGTTACATCGAACTGGATCTCAACAGCGGTAAGATCCT
TGAGAGTTTTCGCCCCGAAGAACGTTTTCCAATGATGAGCACTTTTAAAGTTCTGCTATGTGGCGCGGTA
TTATCCCGTATTGACGCCGGGCAAGAGCAACTCGGTCGCCGCATACACTATTCTCAGAATGACTTGGTTG
AGTACTCACCAGTCACAGAAAAGCATCTTACGGATGGCATGACAGTAAGAGAATTATGCAGTGCTGCCAT
AACCATGAGTGATAACACTGCGGCCAACTTACTTCTGACAACGATCGGAGGACCGAAGGAGCTAACCGCT
TTTTTGCACAACATGGGGGATCATGTAACTCGCCTTGATCGTTGGGAACCGGAGCTGAATGAAGCCATAC
CAAACGACGAGCGTGACACCACGATGCCTGTAGCAATGGCAACAACGTTGCGCAAACTATTAACTGGCGA
ACTACTTACTCTAGCTTCCCGGCAACAATTAATAGACTGGATGGAGGCGGATAAAGTTGCAGGACCACTT
CTGCGCTCGGCCCTTCCGGCTGGCTGGTTTATTGCTGATAAATCTGGAGCCGGTGAGCGTGGGTCTCGCG
GTATCATTGCAGCACTGGGGCCAGATGGTAAGCCCTCCCGTATCGTAGTTATCTACACGACGGGGAGTCA
GGCAACTATGGATGAACGAAATAGACAGATCGCTGAGATAGGTGCCTCACTGATTAAGCATTGGTAACTG
TCAGACCAAGTTTACTCATATATACTTTAGATTGATTTAAAACTTCATTTTTAATTTAAAAGGATCTAGG
TGAAGATCCTTTTTGATAATCTCATGACCAAAATCCCTTAACGTGAGTTTTCGTTCCACTGAGCGTCAGA
CCCCGTAGAAAAGATCAAAGGATCTTCTTGAGATCCTTTTTTTCTGCGCGTAATCTGCTGCTTGCAAACA
AAAAAACCACCGCTACCAGCGGTGGTTTGTTTGCCGGATCAAGAGCTACCAACTCTTTTTCCGAAGGTAA
CTGGCTTCAGCAGAGCGCAGATACCAAATACTGTTCTTCTAGTGTAGCCGTAGTTAGGCCACCACTTCAA
GAACTCTGTAGCACCGCCTACATACCTCGCTCTGCTAATCCTGTTACCAGTGGCTGCTGCCAGTGGCGAT
AAGTCGTGTCTTACCGGGTTGGACTCAAGACGATAGTTACCGGATAAGGCGCAGCGGTCGGGCTGAACGG
GGGGTTCGTGCACACAGCCCAGCTTGGAGCGAACGACCTACACCGAACTGAGATACCTACAGCGTGAGCT
ATGAGAAAGCGCCACGCTTCCCGAAGGGAGAAAGGCGGACAGGTATCCGGTAAGCGGCAGGGTCGGAACA
GGAGAGCGCACGAGGGAGCTTCCAGGGGGAAACGCCTGGTATCTTTATAGTCCTGTCGGGTTTCGCCACC
TCTGACTTGAGCGTCGATTTTTGTGATGCTCGTCAGGGGGGCGGAGCCTATGGAAAAACGCCAGCAACGC
GGCCTTTTTACGGTTCCTGGCCTTTTGCTGGCCTTTTGCTCACATGTTCTTTCCTGCGTTATCCCCTGAT
TCTGTGGATAACCGTATTACCGCCTTTGAGTGAGCTGATACCGCTCGCCGCAGCCGAACGACCGAGCGCA
GCGAGTCAGTGAGCGAGGAAGCGGAAGAGCGCCCAATACGCAAACCGCCTCTCCCCGCGCGTTGGCCGAT
TCATTAATGCAGCTGGCACGACAGGTTTCCCGACTGGAAAGCGGGCAGTGAGCGCAACGCAATTAATGTG
AGTTAGCTCACTCATTAGGCACCCCAGGCTTTACACTTTATGCTTCCGGCTCGTATGTTGTGTGGAATTG
TGAGCGGATAACAAT
